Addgene plasmid #218141: pSD117A
Purpose: Expresses AviTag-6xHis-MBP-TEV-SD40 for protein purification from E. coli
Depositing lab: David Liu. Depositing organization: Broad Institute. Publication: Continuous evolution of compact protein degradation tags regulated by selective molecular glues. Mercer JAM, DeCarlo SJ, Roy Burman SS, Sreekanth V, Nelson AT, Hunkeler M, Chen PJ, Donovan KA, Kokkonda P, Tiwari PK, Shoba VM, Deb A, Choudhary A, Fischer ES, Liu DR. Science. 2024 Mar 15;383(6688):eadk4422. doi: 10.1126/science.adk4422. Epub 2024 Mar 15. PubMed 38484051.
Backbone
  Vector backbone: pET
Growth in bacteria
  Bacterial resistance: Kanamycin, 50 μg/mL
  Growth temperature: 37°C
  Growth strain: DH5alpha
  Copy number: Low Copy
Gene/Insert
  Gene/Insert name: SD40
  Tag / fusion protein: AviTag-6xHis-MBP-TEV-(GGGGS)2 (N terminal on insert)
Terms and licenses: Academic/Nonprofit Terms; Industry Terms: Not Available to Industry
How to cite: pSD117A was a gift from David Liu (Addgene plasmid # 218141 ; http://n2t.net/addgene:218141 ; RRID:Addgene_218141)
