[The description below was written by a language model from this plasmid's Addgene catalogue record and pLannotate feature annotations shown in this document.]
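Description:
pSD117A is a pET-family bacterial expression plasmid (about 6.6 kb) built to produce the SD40 protein as a tagged fusion for purification from E. coli. It carries a kanamycin resistance gene (aph(3')-Ia) for selection and replicates from a ColE1/pBR322-type origin. The neighbouring bom and rop elements fit the low copy number given in the catalogue entry. An f1 phage origin is also present, and short tetracycline-resistance fragments flanking lacI appear to be remnants of the pBR322-derived backbone rather than functional markers.

The expression cassette follows the standard pET layout: a T7 promoter directly followed by a lac operator, the T7 gene 10 ribosome binding site, the fusion open reading frame, and a T7 terminator. The plasmid-encoded lacI repressor, driven by its own promoter, keeps the cassette silent until an inducer such as IPTG is added. Transcription requires a host that supplies T7 RNA polymerase.

According to the record, the fusion reads AviTag, 6xHis, maltose-binding protein, a TEV protease site, and a (GGGGS)2 linker, followed by SD40 at the C-terminus. The AviTag permits site-specific biotinylation by BirA, the His tag and MBP provide affinity handles, MBP also aids solubility, and TEV cleavage can release SD40 from the tags. The automated annotation detects only the malE portion of this reading frame. SD40 and the small tags are not annotated, and a short match to a T7 gene 10B solubility tag just before the terminator may be a backbone remnant or a spurious hit. The record does not define SD40 itself, though the associated publication concerns compact evolved degradation tags regulated by molecular glues, suggesting the purified protein serves in biochemical or binding studies.
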