Features (pLannotate 1.2.2; 18 found; start..end, strand, type, name):
     12..440     +  rep_origin     f1 ori (sequence partly withheld): f1 bacteriophage origin of replication; arrow indicates direction of (+) strand synthesis
    493..550     +  promoter       AmpR promoter (fragment): bla
    559..1374    -  CDS            KanR: aminoglycoside phosphotransferase; aph(3')-Ia; confers resistance to kanamycin in bacteria or G418 (Geneticin®) in eukaryotes
   1496..2084    +  rep_origin     ori: high-copy-number ColE1/pMB1/pBR322/pUC origin of replication
   2270..2409    -  misc_feature   bom: basis of mobility region from pBR322
   2511..2702    -  CDS            rop: Rop protein, which maintains plasmids at low copy number; rop
   2719..3099    +  CDS            YPB1_ECOLX: Protein predicted: Swiss-Prot protein existence level 4. From Escherichia coli.
   3171..3462    -  CDS            TcR (fragment): tetracycline efflux protein; tet; confers resistance to tetracycline
   3477..3498    -  protein_bind   CAP binding site: CAP binding activates transcription in the presence of cAMP. E. coli catabolite activator protein
   3511..4593    -  CDS            lacI: lac repressor; lacI; The lac repressor binds to the lac operator to inhibit transcription in E. coli. This inhibition can be relieved by adding lactose or isopropyl-β-D-thiogalactopyranoside (IPTG).
   4594..4671    -  promoter       lacI promoter: lacI
   4679..4958    -  CDS            TcR (fragment): tetracycline efflux protein; tet; confers resistance to tetracycline
   4980..4998    +  promoter       T7 promoter: promoter for bacteriophage T7 RNA polymerase
   4999..5023    +  protein_bind   lac operator: The lac repressor binds to the lac operator to inhibit transcription in E. coli. This inhibition can be relieved by adding lactose or isopropyl-β-D-thiogalactopyranoside (IPTG). lac repressor encoded by lacI
   5038..5060    +  RBS            RBS: efficient ribosome binding site from bacteriophage T7 gene 10 (Olins and Rangwala, 1989)
   5149..6261    +  CDS            malE (fragment): MALE_ECO57 - Experimental evidence at protein level: Swiss-Prot protein existence level 1. Part of the ABC transporter complex MalEFGK involved in maltose/maltodextrin import. Binds maltose and higher maltodextrins. From Escherichia coli O157:H7.
   6436..6485    +  CDS            SET1 (fragment): solubility-enhancement tag derived from T7 phage gene 10B
   6493..6540    +  terminator     T7 terminator: transcription terminator for bacteriophage T7 RNA polymerase
>Addgene plasmid #218141 | pSD117A | addgene full sequence | sequence record 430314 | Addgene NGS Result
TGGCGAATGGG
[124 nt withheld, positions 12-135]
C
[91 nt withheld, positions 137-227]
A
[49 nt withheld, positions 229-277]
CCTTTGACGTTGGAGTCCACGTTCTTT
[37 nt withheld, positions 305-341]
ACCCTATCTCGGTCTATTCTTTTGATTTATAAGGGATTTTGCCGATTTCGGCCTATTGGTTAAAAAATGA
GCTGATTTAACAAAAATTTAACGCGAATTTTAACAAAATATTAACGCTTACAATTTAGGTGGCACTTTTC
GGGGAAATGTGCGCGGAACCCCTATTTGTTTATTTTTCTAAATACATTCAAATATGTATCCGCTCATGAA
TTAATTCTTAGAAAAACTCATCGAGCATCAAATGAAACTGCAATTTATTCATATCAGGATTATCAATACC
ATATTTTTGAAAAAGCCGTTTCTGTAATGAAGGAGAAAACTCACCGAGGCAGTTCCATAGGATGGCAAGA
TCCTGGTATCGGTCTGCGATTCCGACTCGTCCAACATCAATACAACCTATTAATTTCCCCTCGTCAAAAA
TAAGGTTATCAAGTGAGAAATCACCATGAGTGACGACTGAATCCGGTGAGAATGGCAAAAGTTTATGCAT
TTCTTTCCAGACTTGTTCAACAGGCCAGCCATTACGCTCGTCATCAAAATCACTCGCATCAACCAAACCG
TTATTCATTCGTGATTGCGCCTGAGCGAGACGAAATACGCGATCGCTGTTAAAAGGACAATTACAAACAG
GAATCGAATGCAACCGGCGCAGGAACACTGCCAGCGCATCAACAATATTTTCACCTGAATCAGGATATTC
TTCTAATACCTGGAATGCTGTTTTCCCGGGGATCGCAGTGGTGAGTAACCATGCATCATCAGGAGTACGG
ATAAAATGCTTGATGGTCGGAAGAGGCATAAATTCCGTCAGCCAGTTTAGTCTGACCATCTCATCTGTAA
CATCATTGGCAACGCTACCTTTGCCATGTTTCAGAAACAACTCTGGCGCATCGGGCTTCCCATACAATCG
ATAGATTGTCGCACCTGATTGCCCGACATTATCGCGAGCCCATTTATACCCATATAAATCAGCATCCATG
TTGGAATTTAATCGCGGCCTAGAGCAAGACGTTTCCCGTTGAATATGGCTCATAACACCCCTTGTATTAC
TGTTTATGTAAGCAGACAGTTTTATTGTTCATGACCAAAATCCCTTAACGTGAGTTTTCGTTCCACTGAG
CGTCAGACCCCGTAGAAAAGATCAAAGGATCTTCTTGAGATCCTTTTTTTCTGCGCGTAATCTGCTGCTT
GCAAACAAAAAAACCACCGCTACCAGCGGTGGTTTGTTTGCCGGATCAAGAGCTACCAACTCTTTTTCCG
AAGGTAACTGGCTTCAGCAGAGCGCAGATACCAAATACTGTCCTTCTAGTGTAGCCGTAGTTAGGCCACC
ACTTCAAGAACTCTGTAGCACCGCCTACATACCTCGCTCTGCTAATCCTGTTACCAGTGGCTGCTGCCAG
TGGCGATAAGTCGTGTCTTACCGGGTTGGACTCAAGACGATAGTTACCGGATAAGGCGCAGCGGTCGGGC
TGAACGGGGGGTTCGTGCACACAGCCCAGCTTGGAGCGAACGACCTACACCGAACTGAGATACCTACAGC
GTGAGCTATGAGAAAGCGCCACGCTTCCCGAAGGGAGAAAGGCGGACAGGTATCCGGTAAGCGGCAGGGT
CGGAACAGGAGAGCGCACGAGGGAGCTTCCAGGGGGAAACGCCTGGTATCTTTATAGTCCTGTCGGGTTT
CGCCACCTCTGACTTGAGCGTCGATTTTTGTGATGCTCGTCAGGGGGGCGGAGCCTATGGAAAAACGCCA
GCAACGCGGCCTTTTTACGGTTCCTGGCCTTTTGCTGGCCTTTTGCTCACATGTTCTTTCCTGCGTTATC
CCCTGATTCTGTGGATAACCGTATTACCGCCTTTGAGTGAGCTGATACCGCTCGCCGCAGCCGAACGACC
GAGCGCAGCGAGTCAGTGAGCGAGGAAGCGGAAGAGCGCCTGATGCGGTATTTTCTCCTTACGCATCTGT
GCGGTATTTCACACCGCAATGGTGCACTCTCAGTACAATCTGCTCTGATGCCGCATAGTTAAGCCAGTAT
ACACTCCGCTATCGCTACGTGACTGGGTCATGGCTGCGCCCCGACACCCGCCAACACCCGCTGACGCGCC
CTGACGGGCTTGTCTGCTCCCGGCATCCGCTTACAGACAAGCTGTGACCGTCTCCGGGAGCTGCATGTGT
CAGAGGTTTTCACCGTCATCACCGAAACGCGCGAGGCAGCTGCGGTAAAGCTCATCAGCGTGGTCGTGAA
GCGATTCACAGATGTCTGCCTGTTCATCCGCGTCCAGCTCGTTGAGTTTCTCCAGAAGCGTTAATGTCTG
GCTTCTGATAAAGCGGGCCATGTTAAGGGCGGTTTTTTCCTGTTTGGTCACTGATGCCTCCGTGTAAGGG
GGATTTCTGTTCATGGGGGTAATGATACCGATGAAACGAGAGAGGATGCTCACGATACGGGTTACTGATG
ATGAACATGCCCGGTTACTGGAACGTTGTGAGGGTAAACAACTGGCGGTATGGATGCGGCGGGACCAGAG
AAAAATCACTCAGGGTCAATGCCAGCGCTTCGTTAATACAGATGTAGGTGTTCCACAGGGTAGCCAGCAG
CATCCTGCGATGCAGATCCGGAACATAATGGTGCAGGGCGCTGACTTCCGCGTTTCCAGACTTTACGAAA
CACGGAAACCGAAGACCATTCATGTTGTTGCTCAGGTCGCAGACGTTTTGCAGCAGCAGTCGCTTCACGT
TCGCTCGCGTATCGGTGATTCATTCTGCTAACCAGTAAGGCAACCCCGCCAGCCTAGCCGGGTCCTCAAC
GACAGGAGCACGATCATGCGCACCCGTGGGGCCGCCATGCCGGCGATAATGGCCTGCTTCTCGCCGAAAC
GTTTGGTGGCGGGACCAGTGACGAAGGCTTGAGCGAGGGCGTGCAAGATTCCGAATACCGCAAGCGACAG
GCCGATCATCGTCGCGCTCCAGCGAAAGCGGTCCTCGCCGAAAATGACCCAGAGCGCTGCCGGCACCTGT
CCTACGAGTTGCATGATAAAGAAGACAGTCATAAGTGCGGCGACGATAGTCATGCCCCGCGCCCACCGGA
AGGAGCTGACTGGGTTGAAGGCTCTCAAGGGCATCGGTCGAGATCCCGGTGCCTAATGAGTGAGCTAACT
TACATTAATTGCGTTGCGCTCACTGCCCGCTTTCCAGTCGGGAAACCTGTCGTGCCAGCTGCATTAATGA
ATCGGCCAACGCGCGGGGAGAGGCGGTTTGCGTATTGGGCGCCAGGGTGGTTTTTCTTTTCACCAGTGAG
ACGGGCAACAGCTGATTGCCCTTCACCGCCTGGCCCTGAGAGAGTTGCAGCAAGCGGTCCACGCTGGTTT
GCCCCAGCAGGCGAAAATCCTGTTTGATGGTGGTTAACGGCGGGATATAACATGAGCTGTCTTCGGTATC
GTCGTATCCCACTACCGAGATATCCGCACCAACGCGCAGCCCGGACTCGGTAATGGCGCGCATTGCGCCC
AGCGCCATCTGATCGTTGGCAACCAGCATCGCAGTGGGAACGATGCCCTCATTCAGCATTTGCATGGTTT
GTTGAAAACCGGACATGGCACTCCAGTCGCCTTCCCGTTCCGCTATCGGCTGAATTTGATTGCGAGTGAG
ATATTTATGCCAGCCAGCCAGACGCAGACGCGCCGAGACAGAACTTAATGGGCCCGCTAACAGCGCGATT
TGCTGGTGACCCAATGCGACCAGATGCTCCACGCCCAGTCGCGTACCGTCTTCATGGGAGAAAATAATAC
TGTTGATGGGTGTCTGGTCAGAGACATCAAGAAATAACGCCGGAACATTAGTGCAGGCAGCTTCCACAGC
AATGGCATCCTGGTCATCCAGCGGATAGTTAATGATCAGCCCACTGACGCGTTGCGCGAGAAGATTGTGC
ACCGCCGCTTTACAGGCTTCGACGCCGCTTCGTTCTACCATCGACACCACCACGCTGGCACCCAGTTGAT
CGGCGCGAGATTTAATCGCCGCGACAATTTGCGACGGCGCGTGCAGGGCCAGACTGGAGGTGGCAACGCC
AATCAGCAACGACTGTTTGCCCGCCAGTTGTTGTGCCACGCGGTTGGGAATGTAATTCAGCTCCGCCATC
GCCGCTTCCACTTTTTCCCGCGTTTTCGCAGAAACGTGGCTGGCCTGGTTCACCACGCGGGAAACGGTCT
GATAAGAGACACCGGCATACTCTGCGACATCGTATAACGTTACTGGTTTCACATTCACCACCCTGAATTG
ACTCTCTTCCGGGCGCTATCATGCCATACCGCGAAAGGTTTTGCGCCATTCGATGGTGTCCGGGATCTCG
ACGCTCTCCCTTATGCGACTCCTGCATTAGGAAGCAGCCCAGTAGTAGGTTGAGGCCGTTGAGCACCGCC
GCCGCAAGGAATGGTGCATGCAAGGAGATGGCGCCCAACAGTCCCCCGGCCACGGGGCCTGCCACCATAC
CCACGCCGAAACAAGCGCTCATGAGCCCGAAGTGGCGAGCCCGATCTTCCCCATCGGTGATGTCGGCGAT
ATAGGCGCCAGCAACCGCACCTGTGGCGCCGGTGATGCCGGCCACGATGCGTCCGGCGTAGAGGATCGAG
ATCTCGATCCCGCGAAATTAATACGACTCACTATAGGGGAATTGTGAGCGGATAACAATTCCCCTCTAGA
AATAATTTTGTTTAACTTTAAGAAGGAGATATACATATGGGCTTAAACGACATTTTTGAGGCTCAAAAGA
TCGAATGGCACGAGGGCAGCTCTCATCATCATCATCACCACGGTTCCAGTAAGATCGAAGAAGGCAAGTT
AGTGATTTGGATCAACGGCGATAAAGGCTATAACGGTTTAGCGGAAGTAGGCAAGAAGTTTGAGAAGGAT
ACCGGAATCAAAGTGACGGTCGAACACCCGGATAAGTTAGAGGAGAAGTTCCCTCAAGTAGCGGCAACGG
GCGACGGTCCTGACATCATCTTTTGGGCACACGACCGCTTCGGTGGTTACGCTCAGTCAGGTTTATTAGC
GGAGATTACTCCAGACAAAGCGTTCCAGGACAAGTTATATCCATTTACGTGGGACGCAGTGCGTTATAAC
GGCAAGTTAATCGCATATCCCATTGCGGTAGAAGCCCTGAGCCTGATTTACAACAAGGACCTGTTACCCA
ACCCTCCGAAGACGTGGGAGGAGATTCCGGCTTTAGATAAGGAACTGAAAGCGAAAGGCAAGTCTGCCCT
GATGTTTAACCTGCAAGAACCCTACTTCACCTGGCCTCTGATCGCGGCGGATGGCGGTTATGCGTTTAAG
TACGAAAACGGCAAATACGATATTAAGGATGTAGGCGTCGATAACGCCGGTGCCAAAGCCGGTCTGACCT
TTTTAGTTGATCTGATTAAGAATAAGCACATGAACGCAGACACCGACTACAGCATTGCGGAAGCTGCGTT
TAATAAAGGTGAGACCGCCATGACGATTAACGGACCTTGGGCGTGGTCGAACATTGATACCAGTAAAGTC
AATTACGGCGTTACAGTCCTGCCGACCTTCAAAGGTCAGCCGTCAAAACCGTTCGTAGGTGTCTTATCCG
CCGGTATCAACGCGGCGTCCCCAAATAAAGAGTTGGCTAAAGAGTTCCTGGAAAACTATCTGCTGACAGA
CGAAGGACTGGAGGCTGTGAACAAGGACAAGCCACTGGGCGCTGTTGCGCTGAAAAGTTATGAGGAAGAA
CTGGCGAAAGATCCCCGCATCGCGGCGACGATGGAAAACGCCCAAAAAGGCGAAATCATGCCGAACATTC
CGCAGATGTCAGCTTTTTGGTATGCCGTACGCACGGCTGTTATTAACGCCGCGTCGGGCCGCCAAACCGT
TGATGAGGCACTGAAGGACGCGCAGACTCGTATCACCAAGGGTAGCGAAAATCTTTATTTTCAAGGCTCG
GGTGGAGGGGGCTCGGGAGGTGGCGGTCTGTTGCTGTTCTGCCCTATTTGCGGGTTTACATGTCGCCAGA
AGGGCAACTTACTTCGCCATATTAACCTGCACACAGGGGAAAAGTTATTTAAGTACCACCTGTATTGAGA
TCCGGCTGCTAACAAAGCCCGAAAGGAAGCTGAGTTGGCTGCTGCCACCGCTGAGCAATAACTAGCATAA
CCCCTTGGGGCCTCTAAACGGGTCTTGAGGGGTTTTTTGCTGAAAGGAGGAACTATATCCGGAT
